>Addgene plasmid #234189 | pAIP4_5HFD | addgene full sequence | sequence record 464154 | Addgene NGS Result
TTCTGTAATGAAGGAGAAAACTCACCGAGGCAGTTCCATAGGATGGCAAGATCCTGGTATCGGTCTGCGA
TTCCGACTCGTCCAACATCAATACAACCTATTAATTTCCCCTCGTCAAAAATAAGGTTATCAAGTGAGAA
ATCACCATGAGTGACGACTGAATCCGGTGAGAATGGCAAAAGTTTATGCATTTCTTTCCAGACTTGTTCA
ACAGGCCAGCCATTACGCTCGTCATCAAAATCACTCGCATCAACCAAACCGTTATTCATTCGTGATTGCG
CCTGAGCGAGACGAAATACGCGATCGCTGTTAAAAGGACAATTACAAACAGGAATCGAATGCAACCGGCG
CAGGAACACTGCCAGCGCATCAACAATATTTTCACCTGAATCAGGATATTCTTCTAATACCTGGAATGCT
GTTTTCCCGGGGATCGCAGTGGTGAGTAACCATGCATCATCAGGAGTACGGATAAAATGCTTGATGGTCG
GAAGAGGCATAAATTCCGTCAGCCAGTTTAGTCTGACCATCTCATCTGTAACATCATTGGCAACGCTACC
TTTGCCATGTTTCAGAAACAACTCTGGCGCATCGGGCTTCCCATACAATCGATAGATTGTCGCACCTGAT
TGCCCGACATTATCGCGAGCCCATTTATACCCATATAAATCAGCATCCATGTTGGAATTTAATCGCGGCC
TAGAGCAAGACGTTTCCCGTTGAATATGGCTCATAACACCCCTTGTATTACTGTTTATGTAAGCAGACAG
TTTTATTGTTCATGACCAAAATCCCTTAACGTGAGTTTTCGTTCCACTGAGCGTCAGACCCCGTAGAAAA
GATCAAAGGATCTTCTTGAGATCCTTTTTTTCTGCGCGTAATCTGCTGCTTGCAAACAAAAAAACCACCG
CTACCAGCGGTGGTTTGTTTGCCGGATCAAGAGCTACCAACTCTTTTTCCGAAGGTAACTGGCTTCAGCA
GAGCGCAGATACCAAATACTGTCCTTCTAGTGTAGCCGTAGTTAGGCCACCACTTCAAGAACTCTGTAGC
ACCGCCTACATACCTCGCTCTGCTAATCCTGTTACCAGTGGCTGCTGCCAGTGGCGATAAGTCGTGTCTT
ACCGGGTTGGACTCAAGACGATAGTTACCGGATAAGGCGCAGCGGTCGGGCTGAACGGGGGGTTCGTGCA
CACAGCCCAGCTTGGAGCGAACGACCTACACCGAACTGAGATACCTACAGCGTGAGCTATGAGAAAGCGC
CACGCTTCCCGAAGGGAGAAAGGCGGACAGGTATCCGGTAAGCGGCAGGGTCGGAACAGGAGAGCGCACG
AGGGAGCTTCCAGGGGGAAACGCCTGGTATCTTTATAGTCCTGTCGGGTTTCGCCACCTCTGACTTGAGC
GTCGATTTTTGTGATGCTCGTCAGGGGGGCGGAGCCTATGGAAAAACGCCAGCAACGCGGCCTTTTTACG
GTTCCTGGCCTTTTGCTGGCCTTTTGCTCACATGTTCTTTCCTGCGTTATCCCCTGATTCTGTGGATAAC
CGTATTACCGCCTTTGAGTGAGCTGATACCGCTCGCCGCAGCCGAACGACCGAGCGCAGCGAGTCAGTGA
GCGAGGAAGCGGAAGAGCGCCTGATGCGGTATTTTCTCCTTACGCATCTGTGCGGTATTTCACACCGCAA
TGGTGCACTCTCAGTACAATCTGCTCTGATGCCGCATAGTTAAGCCAGTATACACTCCGCTATCGCTACG
TGACTGGGTCATGGCTGCGCCCCGACACCCGCCAACACCCGCTGACGCGCCCTGACGGGCTTGTCTGCTC
CCGGCATCCGCTTACAGACAAGCTGTGACCGTCTCCGGGAGCTGCATGTGTCAGAGGTTTTCACCGTCAT
CACCGAAACGCGCGAGGCAGCTGCGGTAAAGCTCATCAGCGTGGTCGTGAAGCGATTCACAGATGTCTGC
CTGTTCATCCGCGTCCAGCTCGTTGAGTTTCTCCAGAAGCGTTAATGTCTGGCTTCTGATAAAGCGGGCC
ATGTTAAGGGCGGTTTTTTCCTGTTTGGTCACTGATGCCTCCGTGTAAGGGGGATTTCTGTTCATGGGGG
TAATGATACCGATGAAACGAGAGAGGATGCTCACGATACGGGTTACTGATGATGAACATGCCCGGTTACT
GGAACGTTGTGAGGGTAAACAACTGGCGGTATGGATGCGGCGGGACCAGAGAAAAATCACTCAGGGTCAA
TGCCAGCGCTTCGTTAATACAGATGTAGGTGTTCCACAGGGTAGCCAGCAGCATCCTGCGATGCAGATCC
GGAACATAATGGTGCAGGGCGCTGACTTCCGCGTTTCCAGACTTTACGAAACACGGAAACCGAAGACCAT
TCATGTTGTTGCTCAGGTCGCAGACGTTTTGCAGCAGCAGTCGCTTCACGTTCGCTCGCGTATCGGTGAT
TCATTCTGCTAACCAGTAAGGCAACCCCGCCAGCCTAGCCGGGTCCTCAACGACAGGAGCACGATCATGC
GCACCCGTGGGGCCGCCATGCCGGCGATAATGGCCTGCTTCTCGCCGAAACGTTTGGTGGCGGGACCAGT
GACGAAGGCTTGAGCGAGGGCGTGCAAGATTCCGAATACCGCAAGCGACAGGCCGATCATCGTCGCGCTC
CAGCGAAAGCGGTCCTCGCCGAAAATGACCCAGAGCGCTGCCGGCACCTGTCCTACGAGTTGCATGATAA
AGAAGACAGTCATAAGTGCGGCGACGATAGTCATGCCCCGCGCCCACCGGAAGGAGCTGACTGGGTTGAA
GGCTCTCAAGGGCATCGGTCGAGATCCCGGTGCCTAATGAGTGAGCTAACTTACATTAATTGCGTTGCGC
TCACTGCCCGCTTTCCAGTCGGGAAACCTGTCGTGCCAGCTGCATTAATGAATCGGCCAACGCGCGGGGA
GAGGCGGTTTGCGTATTGGGCGCCAGGGTGGTTTTTCTTTTCACCAGTGAGACGGGCAACAGCTGATTGC
CCTTCACCGCCTGGCCCTGAGAGAGTTGCAGCAAGCGGTCCACGCTGGTTTGCCCCAGCAGGCGAAAATC
CTGTTTGATGGTGGTTAACGGCGGGATATAACATGAGCTGTCTTCGGTATCGTCGTATCCCACTACCGAG
ATGTCCGCACCAACGCGCAGCCCGGACTCGGTAATGGCGCGCATTGCGCCCAGCGCCATCTGATCGTTGG
CAACCAGCATCGCAGTGGGAACGATGCCCTCATTCAGCATTTGCATGGTTTGTTGAAAACCGGACATGGC
ACTCCAGTCGCCTTCCCGTTCCGCTATCGGCTGAATTTGATTGCGAGTGAGATATTTATGCCAGCCAGCC
AGACGCAGACGCGCCGAGACAGAACTTAATGGGCCCGCTAACAGCGCGATTTGCTGGTGACCCAATGCGA
CCAGATGCTCCACGCCCAGTCGCGTACCGTCTTCATGGGAGAAAATAATACTGTTGATGGGTGTCTGGTC
AGAGACATCAAGAAATAACGCCGGAACATTAGTGCAGGCAGCTTCCACAGCAATGGCATCCTGGTCATCC
AGCGGATAGTTAATGATCAGCCCACTGACGCGTTGCGCGAGAAGATTGTGCACCGCCGCTTTACAGGCTT
CGACGCCGCTTCGTTCTACCATCGACACCACCACGCTGGCACCCAGTTGATCGGCGCGAGATTTAATCGC
CGCGACAATTTGCGACGGCGCGTGCAGGGCCAGACTGGAGGTGGCAACGCCAATCAGCAACGACTGTTTG
CCCGCCAGTTGTTGTGCCACGCGGTTGGGAATGTAATTCAGCTCCGCCATCGCCGCTTCCACTTTTTCCC
GCGTTTTCGCAGAAACGTGGCTGGCCTGGTTCACCACGCGGGAAACGGTCTGATAAGAGACACCGGCATA
CTCTGCGACATCGTATAACGTTACTGGTTTCACATTCACCACCCTGAATTGACTCTCTTCCGGGCGCTAT
CATGCCATACCGCGAAAGGTTTTGCGCCATTCGATGGTGTCCGGGATCTCGACGCTCTCCCTTATGCGAC
TCCTGCATTAGGAAGCAGCCCAGTAGTAGGTTGAGGCCGTTGAGCACCGCCGCCGCAAGGAATGGTGCAT
GCAAGGAGATGGCGCCCAACAGTCCCCCGGCCACGGGGCCTGCCACCATACCCACGCCGAAACAAGCGCT
CATGAGCCCGAAGTGGCGAGCCCGATCTTCCCCATCGGTGATGTCGGCGATATAGGCGCCAGCAACCGCA
CCTGTGGCGCCGGTGATGCCGGCCACGATGCGTCCGGCGTAGAGGATCGAGATCGATCTCGATCCCGCGA
AATTAATACGACTCACTATAGGGGAATTGTGAGCGGATAACAATTCCCCTCTAGAAATAATTTTGTTTAA
CTTTAAGAAGGAGATATACATATGATGGCGAAGATTCATCACCATCATCACCATCACCATCACCACGGTA
GCCTGCAAGATTCGGAAGTCAACCAAGAAGCAAAGCCGGAAGTCAAGCCGGAAGTGAAACCGGAAACCCA
TATTAACCTGAAAGTTAGTGACGGCAGCTCTGAAATTTTCTTTAAGATCAAAAAGACCACGCCGCTGCGT
CGCCTGATGGAAGCGTTTGCCAAACGTCAGGGCAAGGAAATGGATAGCCTGCGTTTCCTGTATGACGGTA
TTCGCATCCAGGCAGATCAAGCGCCGGAAGACCTGGACATGGAAGACAACGACATCATTGAAGCCCACCG
TGAACAGATTGGCGGCTCTGGAGATATTCCCAGAGAACCACGAAGGATAGTAATCCACCGCGGTTCGACC
GGTCTGGGTTTTAACATTGTCGGAACCGAAGACGGCGAGGGCATTTTCATCAGCTTTATCCTGGCAGGCG
GTCCGGCGGATTTGTCTGGCGAGCTGCGTAAGGGTGATCAGATCTTGTCTGTTAATGGTGTTGACCTCCG
CAACGCGAGCGCGGAACAAGCGGCAATTGCGCTGAAAAACGCTGGTCAGACCGTGACGATCATTGCGCAA
TATAAACCGGAAGAGTACAGCCGTTTCGAGGCTAATAGCCGTGTTGACAGCTCCGGCCGTATTGTGACTG
ATGGTTCGTAATGACTCGAGCACCACCACCACCACCACTGAGATCCGGCTGCTAACAAAGCCCGAAAGGA
AGCTGAGTTGGCTGCTGCCACCGCTGAGCAATAACTAGCATAACCCCTTGGGGCCTCTAAACGGGTCTTG
AGGGGTTTTTTGCTGAAAGGAGGAACTATATCCGGATTGGCGAATGGG
[124 nt withheld, positions 5299-5422]
C
[91 nt withheld, positions 5424-5514]
A
[49 nt withheld, positions 5516-5564]
CCTTTGACGTTGGAGTCCACGTTCTTT
[37 nt withheld, positions 5592-5628]
ACCCTATCTCGGTCTATTCTTTTGATTTATAAGGGATTTTGCCGATTTCGGCCTATTGGTTAAAAAATGA
GCTGATTTAACAAAAATTTAACGCGAATTTTAACAAAATATTAACGCTTACAATTTAGGTGGCACTTTTC
GGGGAAATGTGCGCGGAACCCCTATTTGTTTATTTTTCTAAATACATTCAAATATGTATCCGCTCATGAA
TTAATTCTTAGAAAAACTCATCGAGCATCAAATGAAACTGCAATTTATTCATATCAGGATTATCAATACC
ATATTTTTGAAAAAGCCGT
Features (pLannotate 1.2.2; 21 found; start..end, strand, type, name):
    856..1444    +  rep_origin     ori: high-copy-number ColE1/pMB1/pBR322/pUC origin of replication
   1630..1769    -  misc_feature   bom: basis of mobility region from pBR322
   1871..2062    -  CDS            rop: Rop protein, which maintains plasmids at low copy number; rop
   2079..2459    +  CDS            YPB1_ECOLX: Protein predicted: Swiss-Prot protein existence level 4. From Escherichia coli.
   2531..2822    -  CDS            TcR (fragment): tetracycline efflux protein; tet; confers resistance to tetracycline
   2837..2858    -  protein_bind   CAP binding site: CAP binding activates transcription in the presence of cAMP. E. coli catabolite activator protein
   2871..3953    -  CDS            lacI: lac repressor; lacI; The lac repressor binds to the lac operator to inhibit transcription in E. coli. This inhibition can be relieved by adding lactose or isopropyl-β-D-thiogalactopyranoside (IPTG).
   3954..4031    -  promoter       lacI promoter: lacI
   4039..4318    -  CDS            TcR (fragment): tetracycline efflux protein; tet; confers resistance to tetracycline
   4344..4362    +  promoter       T7 promoter: promoter for bacteriophage T7 RNA polymerase
   4363..4387    +  protein_bind   lac operator: The lac repressor binds to the lac operator to inhibit transcription in E. coli. This inhibition can be relieved by adding lactose or isopropyl-β-D-thiogalactopyranoside (IPTG). lac repressor encoded by lacI
   4402..4424    +  RBS            RBS: efficient ribosome binding site from bacteriophage T7 gene 10 (Olins and Rangwala, 1989)
   4456..4475    +  CDS            7xHis (fragment): 6xHis affinity tag
   4483..4779    +  CDS            SMT3: SMT3_YEAST - Experimental evidence at protein level: Swiss-Prot protein existence level 1. Not known; suppressor of MIF2 mutations. From Saccharomyces cerevisiae (strain ATCC 204508 / S288c) (Baker's yeast).
   4774..5073    +  CDS            DLG4 (fragment): DLG4_HUMAN - Also known as PSD95. Experimental evidence at protein level: Swiss-Prot protein existence level 1. Postsynaptic scaffolding protein that plays a critical role in synaptogenesis and synaptic plasticity by providing a platform for the postsynaptic clustering of crucial synaptic proteins. Interacts with the cytoplasmic tail of NMDA receptor subunits and shaker-type potassium channels. Required for synaptic plasticity associated with NMDA receptor signaling. Overexpression or depletion of DLG4 changes the ratio of excitatory to inhibitory synapses in hippocampal neurons. May reduce th
   5131..5148    +  CDS            9xHis (fragment): 9xHis affinity tag
   5158..5207    +  CDS            SET1 (fragment): solubility-enhancement tag derived from T7 phage gene 10B
   5215..5262    +  terminator     T7 terminator: transcription terminator for bacteriophage T7 RNA polymerase
   5299..5727    +  rep_origin     f1 ori (sequence partly withheld): f1 bacteriophage origin of replication; arrow indicates direction of (+) strand synthesis
   5780..5837    +  promoter       AmpR promoter (fragment): bla
   5846..734     -  CDS            KanR (across the origin): aminoglycoside phosphotransferase; aph(3')-Ia; confers resistance to kanamycin in bacteria or G418 (Geneticin®) in eukaryotes
