[The description below was written by a language model from this plasmid's Addgene catalogue record and pLannotate feature annotations shown in this document.]
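Description:
pAIP4_5HFD is a bacterial expression plasmid built on a pET29b backbone for producing a fragment of rat Dlg4 (disks large homolog 4, also known as PSD-95 or SAP90) in Escherichia coli. It replicates from a ColE1/pMB1-type origin and is selected with kanamycin through an aminoglycoside phosphotransferase gene. The catalogue lists it as high copy, although the feature table also shows the rop gene and bom region typical of pBR322-derived pET vectors. An f1 origin is present as well, and the short tetracycline-resistance fragments flagged by the annotation are backbone remnants rather than a functional marker.

The expression cassette follows the standard pET arrangement: a T7 promoter with an adjacent lac operator, the T7 gene 10 ribosome binding site, and a T7 terminator. A plasmid-borne lacI gene keeps transcription repressed until induction with IPTG in a host that supplies T7 RNA polymerase. The open reading frame begins with a backbone-encoded N-terminal tag, recorded as a 10x His tag followed by yeast Smt3 (SUMO), fused directly to the roughly 330 bp insert. At that size, the insert covers only a small portion of the protein, not full-length PSD-95. The insert came from synthetic DNA and was installed by Golden Gate assembly, which destroyed the flanking BsaI sites. The annotation tool matched the insert to the human orthologue, but the catalogue gives rat as the species. A His-tag fragment is also annotated downstream of the insert; the record does not say whether it is translated.

The His tag allows capture on metal-affinity resin, and the Smt3 domain can be recognised by a SUMO-specific protease. This fits the associated work on high-throughput protein purification using protease elution.
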