Addgene plasmid #234189: pAIP4_5HFD
Purpose: Heterologous protein expression of disks large homolog 4 (PSD-95) (SAP90) in Escherichia coli
Depositing lab: Christopher Bahl. Depositing organization: AI Proteins. Publication: Facile, high-throughput protein purification enabled by high-efficiency protease elution. Cárcamo Noriega EN, Truebridge IS, Teets FD 3rd, Bowman JW 3rd, Rodriguez N, Howard TA, Bahl CD. Protein Sci. 2026 Sep;35(9):e70746. doi: 10.1002/pro.70746. PubMed 42555168.
Backbone
  Vector backbone: pET29b
  Backbone size w/o insert (bp): 5679
  Vector type: Bacterial Expression
Growth in bacteria
  Bacterial resistance: Kanamycin, 50 μg/mL
  Growth temperature: 37°C
  Growth strain: DH10B
  Copy number: High Copy
Gene/Insert
  Gene/Insert name: 5HFD (alt names: DLG4_RAT; Disks large homolog 4 (Postsynaptic density protein 95) (PSD-95) (Synapse-associated protein 90) (SAP-90) (SAP90))
  Species: R. norvegicus (rat)
  Insert size (bp): 330
  Entrez Gene: Dlg4 (a.k.a. Dlgh4, PSD95, Sap90)
  Promoter: T7
  Tag / fusion protein: 10x HisTag-Smt3 (N terminal on backbone)
  Cloning method: Golden Gate
  Sequencing primers: 5′ T7-promoter; 3′ T7-Term
Resource information
  A portion of this plasmid was derived from a plasmid made by: Synthetic DNA
Terms and licenses: Academic/Nonprofit Terms; Industry Terms
Depositor comments: 5' cloning site: BsaI (destroyed), 3' cloning site: BsaI (destroyed)
How to cite: pAIP4_5HFD was a gift from Christopher Bahl (Addgene plasmid # 234189 ; http://n2t.net/addgene:234189 ; RRID:Addgene_234189)
